Addgene plasmid #118857: pQLinkHD_ECFP
Purpose: fluorescent protein expression with an N-terminal His-tag
Depositing lab: Marc Birtwistle. Depositing organization: Clemson University. Publication: Fluorescence Multiplexing with Spectral Imaging and Combinatorics. Holzapfel HY, Stern AD, Bouhaddou M, Anglin CM, Putur D, Comer S, Birtwistle MR. ACS Comb Sci. 2018 Nov 12;20(11):653-659. doi: 10.1021/acscombsci.8b00101. Epub 2018 Oct 30. PubMed 30339749.
Backbone
  Vector backbone: pQLinkHD
  Vector type: Bacterial Expression
Growth in bacteria
  Bacterial resistance: Ampicillin, 100 μg/mL
  Growth temperature: 37°C
  Growth strain: DH5alpha
  Growth instructions: Use BL21 for protein expression.
  Copy number: High Copy
Gene/Insert
  Gene/Insert name: ECFP
  Tag / fusion protein: His-tag (N terminal on insert)
  Cloning method: Gateway Cloning
  Sequencing primers: 5′ pQE_F CCCGAAAAGTGCCACCTG; 3′ pQE_R GTTCTGAGGTCATTACTGG
Terms and licenses: Academic/Nonprofit Terms; Industry Terms: Not Available to Industry
How to cite: pQLinkHD_ECFP was a gift from Marc Birtwistle (Addgene plasmid # 118857 ; http://n2t.net/addgene:118857 ; RRID:Addgene_118857)
