[The description below was written by a language model from this plasmid's Addgene catalogue record and pLannotate feature annotations shown in this document.]
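Description:
pQLinkHD_ECFP is a bacterial expression plasmid built on the pQLinkHD backbone and used to produce enhanced cyan fluorescent protein (ECFP) with an N-terminal histidine tag in E. coli. It replicates from a high-copy ColE1/pMB1-type origin. A pBR322 bom region is also present, but only a fragment of rop. Selection is with ampicillin through a β-lactamase gene driven by its own promoter. The feature table also annotates a chloramphenicol acetyltransferase coding sequence behind a partial cat promoter, downstream of the expression cassette. The catalogue entry lists only ampicillin as the selection marker, so the record does not establish whether cat works as a resistance marker here.

The expression cassette starts with a bacteriophage T5 promoter that is recognised by host E. coli RNA polymerase. This promoter contains an embedded lac operator and is followed by a second one. A plasmid-borne lacI gene under the stronger lacIq promoter supplies repressor, which keeps transcription off until it is induced with IPTG or lactose. Downstream of the promoter are a His-tag coding segment, an attB1 site, the mammalian codon-optimised ECFP open reading frame, and an attB2 site. This layout fits the recorded Gateway cloning of the insert into a destination vector, and it leaves the attB1-encoded residues as a linker between the tag and the fluorescent protein. The lambda t0 terminator ends the transcript, and an rrnB T1 terminator lies further downstream, after cat.

The stated purpose is expression of His-tagged fluorescent protein, and the tag allows purification by metal-affinity methods. The associated publication concerns fluorescence multiplexing with spectral imaging.
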