Features (pLannotate 1.2.2; 19 found; start..end, strand, type, name):
     36..80      +  promoter       T5 promoter: bacteriophage T5 promoter for E. coli RNA polymerase, with embedded lac operator
     88..104     +  protein_bind   lac operator: The lac repressor binds to the lac operator to inhibit transcription in E. coli. This inhibition can be relieved by adding lactose or isopropyl-β-D-thiogalactopyranoside (IPTG). lac repressor encoded by lacI
    147..167     +  CDS            7xHis: 6xHis affinity tag
    180..204     +  protein_bind   attB1: mutant version of attB; recombination site for the Gateway® BP reaction BP Clonase™
    207..926     +  CDS            ECFP: enhanced CFP mammalian codon-optimized
    928..952     -  protein_bind   attB2: mutant version of attB; recombination site for the Gateway® BP reaction BP Clonase™
    974..1068    +  terminator     lambda t0 terminator: transcription terminator from phage lambda
   1133..1161    +  promoter       cat promoter (fragment): promoter of the E. coli cat gene encoding chloramphenicol acetyltransferase
   1162..1818    +  CDS            cat: CAT_ECOLX - Experimental evidence at protein level: Swiss-Prot protein existence level 1. This enzyme is an effector of chloramphenicol resistance in bacteria. From Escherichia coli. This protein is used as a marker in many commonly used cloning vectors, such as pACYC184.
   1886..1972    +  terminator     rrnB T1 terminator: Escherichia coli rrnB; transcription terminator T1 from the E. coli rrnB gene
   1995..2012    -  promoter       tet promoter (fragment): E. coli promoter for tetracycline efflux protein gene
   2031..2052    -  protein_bind   CAP binding site: CAP binding activates transcription in the presence of cAMP. E. coli catabolite activator protein
   2065..3147    -  CDS            lacI: lac repressor; lacI; The lac repressor binds to the lac operator to inhibit transcription in E. coli. This inhibition can be relieved by adding lactose or isopropyl-β-D-thiogalactopyranoside (IPTG).
   3148..3225    -  promoter       lacIq promoter: lacI (mutant); In the lacIq allele, a single base change in the promoter boosts expression of the lacI gene about 10-fold.
   3274..3315    +  CDS            rop (fragment): Rop protein, which maintains plasmids at low copy number; rop
   3417..3557    +  misc_feature   bom: basis of mobility region from pBR322
   3743..4331    -  rep_origin     ori: high-copy-number ColE1/pMB1/pBR322/pUC origin of replication
   4502..5362    -  CDS            AmpR: β-lactamase; bla; confers resistance to ampicillin, carbenicillin, and related antibiotics
   5363..5467    -  promoter       AmpR promoter: bla
>Addgene plasmid #118857 | pQLinkHD_ECFP | addgene full sequence | sequence record 231180 | Addgene NGS Result
CTCGAGCTTAATTAACAACACCATTTGTCGAGAAATCATAAAAAATTTATTTGCTTTGTGAGCGGATAAC
AATTATAATAGATTCAATTGTGAGCGGATAACAATTTCACACAGAATTCATTAAAGAGGAGAAATTAACT
ATGAAACATCACCATCACCATCACCATGGTGCTGCAGGTACAAGTTTGTACAAAAAAGCAGGCTTCATGG
TGAGCAAGGGCGAGGAGCTGTTCACCGGGGTGGTGCCCATCCTGGTCGAGCTGGACGGCGACGTAAACGG
CCACAAGTTCAGCGTGTCCGGCGAGGGCGAGGGCGATGCCACCTACGGCAAGCTGACCCTGAAGTTCATC
TGCACCACCGGCAAGCTGCCCGTGCCCTGGCCCACCCTCGTGACCACCCTGACCTGGGGCGTGCAGTGCT
TCAGCCGCTACCCCGACCACATGAAGCAGCACGACTTCTTCAAGTCCGCCATGCCCGAAGGCTACGTCCA
GGAGCGCACCATCTTCTTCAAGGGCGACGGCAACTACAAGACCCGCGCCGAGGTGAAGTTCGAGGGCGAC
ACCCTGGTGAACCGCATCGAGCTGAAGGGCATCGACTTCAAGGAGGACGGCAACATCCTGGGGCACAAGC
TGGAGTACAACTACATCAGCCACAACGTCTATATCACCGCCGACAAGCAGAAGAACGGCATCAAGGCCAA
CTTCAAGATCCGCCACAACATCGAGGACGGCAGCGTGCAGCTCGCCGACCACTACCAGCAGAACACCCCC
ATCGGCGACGGCCCCGTGCTGCTGCCCGACAACCACTACCTGAGCACCCAGTCCGCCCTGAGCAAAGACC
CCAACGAGAAGCGCGATCACATGGTCCTGCTGGAGTTCGTGACCGCCGCCGGGATCACTCTCGGCATGGA
CGAGCTGTACAAGTAAGACCCAGCTTTCTTGTACAAAGTGGTAAGCTTAATTAGCTGAGCTTGGACTCCT
GTTGATAGATCCAGTAATGACCTCAGAACTCCATCTGGATTTGTTCAGAACGCTCGGTTGCCGCCGGGCG
TTTTTTATTGGTGAGAATCCAAGTAACAACACCATTTAAATGGAGTGGTTACAAATGGAGTGGTTAATTA
AGGCTAGCTTGGCGAGATTTTCAGGAGCTAAGGAAGCTAAAATGGAGAAAAAAATCACTGGATATACCAC
CGTTGATATATCCCAATGGCATCGTAAAGAACATTTTGAGGCATTTCAGTCAGTTGCTCAATGTACCTAT
AACCAGACCGTTCAGCTGGATATTACGGCCTTTTTAAAGACCGTAAAGAAAAATAAGCACAAGTTTTATC
CGGCCTTTATTCACATTCTTGCCCGCCTGATGAATGCTCATCCGGAATTTCGTATGGCAATGAAAGACGG
TGAGCTGGTGATATGGGATAGTGTTCACCCTTGTTACACCGTTTTCCATGAGCAAACTGAAACGTTTTCA
TCGCTCTGGAGTGAATACCACGACGATTTCCGGCAGTTTCTACACATATATTCGCAAGATGTGGCGTGTT
ACGGTGAAAACCTGGCCTATTTCCCTAAAGGGTTTATTGAGAATATGTTTTTCGTCTCAGCCAATCCCTG
GGTGAGTTTCACCAGTTTTGATTTAAACGTGGCCAATATGGACAACTTCTTCGCCCCCGTTTTCACCATG
GGCAAATATTATACGCAAGGCGACAAGGTGCTGATGCCGCTGGCGATTCAGGTTCATCATGCCGTTTGTG
ATGGCTTCCATGTCGGCAGAATGCTTAATGAATTACAACAGTACTGCGATGAGTGGCAGGGCGGGGCGTA
ATTTTTTTAAGGCAGTTATTGGTGCCCTTAAACGCCTGGGGTAATGACTCTCTAGCTTGAGGCATCAAAT
AAAACGAAAGGCTCAGTCGAAAGACTGGGCCTTTCGTTTTATCTGTTGTTTGTCGGTGAACGCTCTCCTG
AGTAGGACAAATCCGCCCTCTAGATTACGTGCAGTCGATGATAAGCTGTCAAACATGAGAATTGTGCCTA
ATGAGTGAGCTAACTTACATTAATTGCGTTGCGCTCACTGCCCGCTTTCCAGTCGGGAAACCTGTCGTGC
CAGCTGCATTAATGAATCGGCCAACGCGCGGGGAGAGGCGGTTTGCGTATTGGGCGCCAGGGTGGTTTTT
CTTTTCACCAGTGAGACGGGCAACAGCTGATTGCCCTTCACCGCCTGGCCCTGAGAGAGTTGCAGCAAGC
GGTCCACGCTGGTTTGCCCCAGCAGGCGAAAATCCTGTTTGATGGTGGTTAACGGCGGGATATAACATGA
GCTGTCTTCGGTATCGTCGTATCCCACTACCGAGATATCCGCACCAACGCGCAGCCCGGACTCGGTAATG
GCGCGCATTGCGCCCAGCGCCATCTGATCGTTGGCAACCAGCATCGCAGTGGGAACGATGCCCTCATTCA
GCATTTGCATGGTTTGTTGAAAACCGGACATGGCACTCCAGTCGCCTTCCCGTTCCGCTATCGGCTGAAT
TTGATTGCGAGTGAGATATTTATGCCAGCCAGCCAGACGCAGACGCGCCGAGACAGAACTTAATGGGCCC
GCTAACAGCGCGATTTGCTGGTGACCCAATGCGACCAGATGCTCCACGCCCAGTCGCGTACCGTCTTCAT
GGGAGAAAATAATACTGTTGATGGGTGTCTGGTCAGAGACATCAAGAAATAACGCCGGAACATTAGTGCA
GGCAGCTTCCACAGCAATGGCATCCTGGTCATCCAGCGGATAGTTAATGATCAGCCCACTGACGCGTTGC
GCGAGAAGATTGTGCACCGCCGCTTTACAGGCTTCGACGCCGCTTCGTTCTACCATCGACACCACCACGC
TGGCACCCAGTTGATCGGCGCGAGATTTAATCGCCGCGACAATTTGCGACGGCGCGTGCAGGGCCAGACT
GGAGGTGGCAACGCCAATCAGCAACGACTGTTTGCCCGCCAGTTGTTGTGCCACGCGGTTGGGAATGTAA
TTCAGCTCCGCCATCGCCGCTTCCACTTTTTCCCGCGTTTTCGCAGAAACGTGGCTGGCCTGGTTCACCA
CGCGGGAAACGGTCTGATAAGAGACACCGGCATACTCTGCGACATCGTATAACGTTACTGGTTTCACATT
CACCACCCTGAATTGACTCTCTTCCGGGCGCTATCATGCCATACCGCGAAAGGTTTTGCACCATTCGATG
GTGTCGGAATTTCGGGCAGCGTTGGGTCCTGGCCACGGGTGCGCATGATCTAGAGCTGCCTCGCGCGTTT
CGGTGATGACGGTGAAAACCTCTGACACATGCAGCTCCCGGAGACGGTCACAGCTTGTCTGTAAGCGGAT
GCCGGGAGCAGACAAGCCCGTCAGGGCGCGTCAGCGGGTGTTGGCGGGTGTCGGGGCGCAGCCATGACCC
AGTCACGTAGCGATAGCGGAGTGTATACTGGCTTAACTATGCGGCATCAGAGCAGATTGTACTGAGAGTG
CACCACATGCGGTGTGAAATACCGCACAGATGCGTAAGGAGAAAATACCGCATCAGGCGCTCTTCCGCTT
CCTCGCTCACTGACTCGCTGCGCTCGGTCGTTCGGCTGCGGCGAGCGGTATCAGCTCACTCAAAGGCGGT
AATACGGTTATCCACAGAATCAGGGGATAACGCAGGAAAGAACATGTGAGCAAAAGGCCAGCAAAAGGCC
AGGAACCGTAAAAAGGCCGCGTTGCTGGCGTTTTTCCATAGGCTCCGCCCCCCTGACGAGCATCACAAAA
ATCGACGCTCAAGTCAGAGGTGGCGAAACCCGACAGGACTATAAAGATACCAGGCGTTTCCCCCTGGAAG
CTCCCTCGTGCGCTCTCCTGTTCCGACCCTGCCGCTTACCGGATACCTGTCCGCCTTTCTCCCTTCGGGA
AGCGTGGCGCTTTCTCATAGCTCACGCTGTAGGTATCTCAGTTCGGTGTAGGTCGTTCGCTCCAAGCTGG
GCTGTGTGCACGAACCCCCCGTTCAGCCCGACCGCTGCGCCTTATCCGGTAACTATCGTCTTGAGTCCAA
CCCGGTAAGACACGACTTATCGCCACTGGCAGCAGCCACTGGTAACAGGATTAGCAGAGCGAGGTATGTA
GGCGGTGCTACAGAGTTCTTGAAGTGGTGGCCTAACTACGGCTACACTAGAAGGACAGTATTTGGTATCT
GCGCTCTGCTGAAGCCAGTTACCTTCGGAAAAAGAGTTGGTAGCTCTTGATCCGGCAAACAAACCACCGC
TGGTAGCGGTGGTTTTTTTGTTTGCAAGCAGCAGATTACGCGCAGAAAAAAAGGATCTCAAGAAGATCCT
TTGATCTTTTCTACGGGGTCTGACGCTCAGTGGAACGAAAACTCACGTTAAGGGATTTTGGTCATGAGAT
TATCAAAAAGGATCTTCACCTAGATCCTTTTAAATTAAAAATGAAGTTTTAAATCAATCTAAAGTATATA
TGAGTAAACTTGGTCTGACAGTTACCAATGCTTAATCAGTGAGGCACCTATCTCAGCGATCTGTCTATTT
CGTTCATCCATAGTTGCCTGACTCCCCGTCGTGTAGATAACTACGATACGGGAGGGCTTACCATCTGGCC
CCAGTGCTGCAATGATACCGCGAGACCCACGCTCACCGGCTCCAGATTTATCAGCAATAAACCAGCCAGC
CGGAAGGGCCGAGCGCAGAAGTGGTCCTGCAACTTTATCCGCCTCCATCCAGTCTATTAATTGTTGCCGG
GAAGCTAGAGTAAGTAGTTCGCCAGTTAATAGTTTGCGCAACGTTGTTGCCATTGCTACAGGCATCGTGG
TGTCACGCTCGTCGTTTGGTATGGCTTCATTCAGCTCCGGTTCCCAACGATCAAGGCGAGTTACATGATC
CCCCATGTTGTGCAAAAAAGCGGTTAGCTCCTTCGGTCCTCCGATCGTTGTCAGAAGTAAGTTGGCCGCA
GTGTTATCACTCATGGTTATGGCAGCACTGCATAATTCTCTTACTGTCATGCCATCCGTAAGATGCTTTT
CTGTGACTGGTGAGTACTCAACCAAGTCATTCTGAGAATAGTGTATGCGGCGACCGAGTTGCTCTTGCCC
GGCGTCAATACGGGATAATACCGCGCCACATAGCAGAACTTTAAAAGTGCTCATCATTGGAAAACGTTCT
TCGGGGCGAAAACTCTCAAGGATCTTACCGCTGTTGAGATCCAGTTCGATGTAACCCACTCGTGCACCCA
ACTGATCTTCAGCATCTTTTACTTTCACCAGCGTTTCTGGGTGAGCAAAAACAGGAAGGCAAAATGCCGC
AAAAAAGGGAATAAGGGCGACACGGAAATGTTGAATACTCATACTCTTCCTTTTTCAATATTATTGAAGC
ATTTATCAGGGTTATTGTCTCATGAGCGGATACATATTTGAATGTATTTAGAAAAATAAACAAATAGGGG
TTCCGCGCACATTTCCCCGAAAAGTGCCACCTGACGTCTAAGAAACCATTATTATCATGACATTAACCTA
TAAAAATAGGCGTATCACGAGGCCCTTTCGTCTTCAC
