>Addgene plasmid #118857 | pQLinkHD_ECFP | depositor partial sequence | sequence record 224646 | pQE_R was the primer used to obtain seqence data
GNNNNNNNNCTNAGCTNNTTAAGCTTACCACTTTGTACAAGAAAGCTGGGTCTTACTTGTACAGCTCGTC
CATGCCGAGAGTGATCCCGGCGGCGGTCACGAACTCCAGCAGGACCATGTGATCGCGCTTCTCGTTGGGG
TCTTTGCTCAGGGCGGACTGGGTGCTCAGGTAGTGGTTGTCGGGCAGCAGCACGGGGCCGTCGCCGATGG
GGGTGTTCTGCTGGTAGTGGTCGGCGAGCTGCACGCTGCCGTCCTCGATGTTGTGGCGGATCTTGAAGTT
GGCCTTGATGCCGTTCTTCTGCTTGTCGGCGGTGATATAGACGTTGTGGCTGATGTAGTTGTACTCCAGC
TTGTGCCCCAGGATGTTGCCGTCCTCCTTGAAGTCGATGCCCTTCAGCTCGATGCGGTTCACCAGGGTGT
CGCCCTCGAACTTCACCTCGGCGCGGGTCTTGTAGTTGCCGTCGCCCTTGAAGAAGATGGTGCGCTCCTG
GACGTAGCCTTCGGGCATGGCGGACTTGAAGAAGTCGTGCTGCTTCATGTGGTCGGGGNAGCGGCTGAAG
CACTGCACGCCCCANGTCAGGNTGGTCACNNNGGNNNGNNACGGCACGGGNACCCCGNCGGNGNNCNNNN
NNNNNCNNNCACGNNNNNC
